Addgene plasmid #191706: AiP13044 - pAAV-AiE0779m_3xC2-minBG-SYFP2-WPRE3-BGHpA (Alias: CN3044)
Purpose: AI plasmid ALIAS: AiP13044. Optimized expression of SYFP2 (yellow fluorescent protein) in striatal direct pathway medium spiny neurons (D1-MSNs)
Depositing lab: Allen Institute for Brain Science & Jonathan Ting. Depositing organization: Allen Institute. Publication: Enhancer AAV toolbox for accessing and perturbing striatal cell types and circuits. Hunker AC, Wirthlin ME, Gill G, Johansen NJ, Hooper M, Omstead V, Vargas S, Lerma MN, Taskin N, Weed N, Laird WD, Bishaw YM, Bendrick JL, Gore BB, Ben-Simon Y, Opitz-Araya X, Martinez RA, Way SW, Thyagarajan B, Otto S, Sanchez REA, Alexander JR, Amaya A, Amster A, Arbuckle J, Ayala A, Baker PM, Barcelli T, Barta S, Bertagnolli D, Bielstein C, Bishwakarma P, Bowlus J, Boyer G, Brouner K, Casian B, Casper T, Chakka AB, Chakrabarty R, Chong P, Clark M, Colbert K, Daniel S, Dawe T, Departee M, DiValentin P, Donadio NP, Dotson NI, Dwivedi D, Egdorf T, Fliss T, Gary A, Goldy J, Grasso C, Groce EL, Gudsnuk K, Han W, Haradon Z, Hastings S, Helback O, Ho WV, Huang C, Johnson T, Jones DL, Juneau Z, Kenney J, Leibly M, Li S, Liang E, Loeffler H, Lusk NA, Madigan Z, Malloy J, Malone J, McCue R, Melchor J, Mich JK, Moosman S, Morin E, Naidoo R, Newman D, Ngo K, Nguyen K, Oster AL, Ouellette B, Oyama AA, Pena N, Pham T, Phillips E, Pom C, Potekhina L, Ransford S, Ray PL, Reding M, Rette DF, Reynoldson C, Rimorin C, Sigler AR, Rocha DB, Ronellenfitch K, Ruiz A, Sawyer L, Sevigny JP, Shapovalova NV, Shepard N, Shulga L, Soliman S, Staats B, Taormina MJ, Tieu M, Wang Y, Wilkes J, Wood T, Zhou T, Williford A, Dee N, Mollenkopf T, Ng L, Esposito L, Kalmbach BE, Yao S, Ariza J, Collman F, Mufti S, Smith K, Waters J, Ersing I, Patrick M, Zeng H, Lein ES, Kojima Y, Horwitz G, Owen SF, Levi BP, Daigle TL, Tasic B, Bakken TE, Ting JT. Neuron. 2025 May 21;113(10):1507-1524.e17. doi: 10.1016/j.neuron.2025.04.035. PubMed 40403704.
Backbone
  Vector backbone: rAAV
  Vector type: AAV
Growth in bacteria
  Bacterial resistance: Ampicillin, 100 μg/mL
  Growth temperature: 30°C
  Growth strain: NEB Stable
  Copy number: High Copy
Gene/Insert
  Gene/Insert name: SYFP2
  Species: Other
  Mutation: none
  Cloning method: Restriction Enzyme; 5′ cloning site Unknown (unknown if destroyed)
Terms and licenses: Academic/Nonprofit Terms; Industry Terms: Not Available to Industry
Depositor comments: Allen Institute plasmid ALIAS: AiP13044 This work supported by NIH BRAIN Initiative grant UF1MH128339
How to cite: AiP13044 - pAAV-AiE0779m_3xC2-minBG-SYFP2-WPRE3-BGHpA (Alias: CN3044) was a gift from Allen Institute for Brain Science & Jonathan Ting (Addgene plasmid # 191706 ; http://n2t.net/addgene:191706 ; RRID:Addgene_191706) For viral preps, please replace (Addgene plasmid # 191706) in the above sentence with: (Addgene viral prep # 191706-PHPeB)
