[The description below was written by a language model from this plasmid's Addgene catalogue record and pLannotate feature annotations shown in this document.]
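Description:
AiP13044 - pAAV-AiE0779m_3xC2-minBG-SYFP2-WPRE3-BGHpA (alias CN3044) is a 4,808-nt recombinant AAV transfer plasmid designed to drive yellow fluorescent protein expression in a defined striatal cell type. It is maintained in bacteria through a high-copy ColE1/pUC-type origin and selected with ampicillin via the AmpR (β-lactamase) gene and its promoter. The backbone also carries an f1 phage origin and short remnants of the pBR322 bom and rop regions. The expression cassette is flanked by AAV2 inverted terminal repeats, the cis elements needed for replication and packaging of the genome into AAV capsids. The 3′ ITR is annotated in full, while only short fragments of the 5′ ITR were detected.

According to the construct name, the region upstream of the reporter contains the enhancer AiE0779m in a "3xC2" form, most likely three concatenated copies of a core enhancer segment, joined to a minimal beta-globin promoter (minBG). Neither element was recognised by the automated annotation, which leaves the stretch between the 5′ ITR and the coding sequence unlabelled. A minimal promoter has little activity of its own, so expression depends on the cell-type specificity of the enhancer. The payload is SYFP2, a rapidly maturing monomeric yellow fluorescent protein derived from Aequorea victoria. It is followed by WPRE3, a shortened woodchuck hepatitis virus posttranscriptional element (annotated as two WPRE fragments) that boosts transcript expression while saving packaging space, and by the bovine growth hormone polyadenylation signal.

The stated purpose is optimized SYFP2 labelling of striatal direct pathway medium spiny neurons (D1-MSNs), as part of an enhancer AAV toolbox for accessing striatal cell types. The record also indicates availability as a PHP.eB-packaged viral preparation.
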