Features (pLannotate 1.2.2; 14 found; start..end, strand, type, name):
     12..39      +  repeat_region  AAV2 ITR (fragment): inverted terminal repeat of adeno-associated virus serotype 2 inverted
     68..95      +  repeat_region  AAV2 ITR (fragment): inverted terminal repeat of adeno-associated virus serotype 2 inverted
    826..1542    +  CDS            SYFP2: SYFP2 is a basic (constitutively fluorescent) yellow fluorescent protein published in 2006, derived from Aequorea victoria. It is reported to be a very rapidly-maturing monomer with moderate acid sensitivity.
   1582..1739    +  misc_feature   WPRE (fragment): woodchuck hepatitis virus posttranscriptional regulatory element
   1745..1825    +  misc_feature   WPRE (fragment): woodchuck hepatitis virus posttranscriptional regulatory element
   1842..1953    +  polyA_signal   bGH poly(A) signal: bovine growth hormone polyadenylation signal
   2071..2211    +  repeat_region  AAV2 ITR: inverted terminal repeat of adeno-associated virus serotype 2 inverted
   2216..2267    -  misc_feature   bom (fragment): basis of mobility region from pBR322
   2286..2741    +  rep_origin     f1 ori (sequence partly withheld): f1 bacteriophage origin of replication; arrow indicates direction of (+) strand synthesis
   2742..2791    -  misc_feature   bom (fragment): basis of mobility region from pBR322
   2893..2928    -  CDS            rop (fragment): Rop protein, which maintains plasmids at low copy number; rop
   3023..3127    +  promoter       AmpR promoter: bla
   3128..3988    +  CDS            AmpR: β-lactamase; bla; confers resistance to ampicillin, carbenicillin, and related antibiotics
   4159..4747    +  rep_origin     ori: high-copy-number ColE1/pMB1/pBR322/pUC origin of replication
>Addgene plasmid #191706 | AiP13044 - pAAV-AiE0779m_3xC2-minBG-SYFP2-WPRE3-BGHpA (Alias: CN3044) | addgene full sequence | sequence record 379462 | Addgene NGS Result
CCTGCAGGCAGCTGCGCGCTCGCTCGCTCACTGAGGCCGCCCGGGCGTCGGGCGACCTTTGGTCGCCCGG
CCTCAGTGAGCGAGCGAGCGCGCAGAGAGGGAGTGGCCAACTCCATCACTAGGGGTTCCTGCGGCCGCAC
GCGTAAGTTTGAGACAAATTAAGGAAAAGCGGGTTGGGAGGAGTCTGAGGCTGTGGGTGGCTGCCTCGAG
AGGCTGCTCACAACCTGACATGTTTCAGATCTTTTGACACGGTCATGCAAGCAACAGAAACTTATATGGT
TTTTAGTCTCCCAGGTAGCAGGGAAATGATGATGTGGGAGGATTAGGGGGGGGAAAATAAGTTTGAGACA
AATTAAGGAAAAGCGGGTTGGGAGGAGTCTGAGGCTGTGGGTGGCTGCCTCGAGAGGCTGCTCACAACCT
GACATGTTTCAGATCTTTTGACACGGTCATGCAAGCAACAGAAACTTATATGGTTTTTAGTCTCCCAGGT
AGCAGGGAAATGATGATGTGGGAGGATTAGGGGGGGGAAAATAAGTTTGAGACAAATTAAGGAAAAGCGG
GTTGGGAGGAGTCTGAGGCTGTGGGTGGCTGCCTCGAGAGGCTGCTCACAACCTGACATGTTTCAGATCT
TTTGACACGGTCATGCAAGCAACAGAAACTTATATGGTTTTTAGTCTCCCAGGTAGCAGGGAAATGATGA
TGTGGGAGGATTAGGGGGGGGAAAATGAGCTCGGGCTGGGCATAAAAGTCAGGGCAGAGCCATCTATTGC
TTACATTTGCTTCTGGGATCCAGATCTTTCGAAGCTAGCGCTACCGGTCGCCACCATGGTGAGCAAGGGC
GAGGAGCTGTTCACCGGGGTGGTGCCCATCCTGGTCGAGCTGGACGGCGACGTAAACGGCCACAAGTTCA
GCGTGTCCGGCGAGGGCGAGGGCGATGCCACCTACGGCAAGCTGACCCTGAAGCTGATCTGCACCACCGG
CAAGCTGCCCGTGCCCTGGCCCACCCTCGTGACCACCCTGGGCTACGGCGTGCAGTGCTTCGCCCGCTAC
CCCGACCACATGAAGCAGCACGACTTCTTCAAGTCCGCCATGCCCGAAGGCTACGTCCAGGAGCGCACCA
TCTTCTTCAAGGACGACGGCAACTACAAGACCCGCGCCGAGGTGAAGTTCGAGGGCGACACCCTGGTGAA
CCGCATCGAGCTGAAGGGCATCGACTTCAAGGAGGACGGCAACATCCTGGGGCACAAGCTGGAGTACAAC
TACAACAGCCACAACGTCTATATCACCGCCGACAAGCAGAAGAACGGCATCAAGGCCAACTTCAAGATCC
GCCACAACATCGAGGACGGCGGCGTGCAGCTCGCCGACCACTACCAGCAGAACACCCCCATCGGCGACGG
CCCCGTGCTGCTGCCCGACAACCACTACCTGAGCTACCAGTCCAAGCTGAGCAAAGACCCCAACGAGAAG
CGCGATCACATGGTCCTGCTGGAGTTCGTGACCGCCGCCGGGATCACTCTCGGCATGGACGAGCTGTACA
AGTAAGTCGACGGCGCGCCGCGGCCGCGAATTCGATATCATAATCAACCTCTGGATTACAAAATTTGTGA
AAGATTGACTGGTATTCTTAACTATGTTGCTCCTTTTACGCTATGTGGATACGCTGCTTTAATGCCTTTG
TATCATGCTATTGCTTCCCGTATGGCTTTCATTTTCTCCTCCTTGTATAAATCCTGGTTAGTTCTTGCCA
CGGCGGAACTCATCGCCGCCTGCCTTGCCCGCTGCTGGACAGGGGCTCGGCTGTTGGGCACTGACAATTC
CGTGGCTCGAGAGATCTTCGACTGTGCCTTCTAGTTGCCAGCCATCTGTTGTTTGCCCCTCCCCCGTGCC
TTCCTTGACCCTGGAAGGTGCCACTCCCACTGTCCTTTCCTAATAAAATGAGGAAATTGCATCGCATTGT
CTGAGTAGGTGTCATTCTATTCTGGGGGGTGGGGTGGGGCAGGACAGCAAGGGGGAGGATTGGGAAGACA
ATAGCAGGCATGAGATCTCACGTGCGGACCGAGCGGCCGCAGGAACCCCTAGTGATGGAGTTGGCCACTC
CCTCTCTGCGCGCTCGCTCGCTCACTGAGGCCGGGCGACCAAAGGTCGCCCGACGCCCGGGCTTTGCCCG
GGCGGCCTCAGTGAGCGAGCGAGCGCGCAGCTGCCTGCAGGGGCGCCTGATGCGGTATTTTCTCCTTACG
CATCTGTGCGGTATTTCACACCGCATA
[95 nt withheld, positions 2268-2362]
T
[46 nt withheld, positions 2364-2409]
C
[141 nt withheld, positions 2411-2551]
CCTTTGACGTTGGAGTCCACGTTCTTT
[37 nt withheld, positions 2579-2615]
ACTCTATCTCGGGCTATTCTTTTGATTTATAAGGGATTTTGCCGATTTCGGTCTATTGGTTAAAAAATGA
GCTGATTTAACAAAAATTTAACGCGAATTTTAACAAAATATTAACGTTTACAATTTTATGGTGCACTCTC
AGTACAATCTGCTCTGATGCCGCATAGTTAAGCCAGCCCCGACACCCGCCAACACCCGCTGACGCGCCCT
GACGGGCTTGTCTGCTCCCGGCATCCGCTTACAGACAAGCTGTGACCGTCTCCGGGAGCTGCATGTGTCA
GAGGTTTTCACCGTCATCACCGAAACGCGCGAGACGAAAGGGCCTCGTGATACGCCTATTTTTATAGGTT
AATGTCATGATAATAATGGTTTCTTAGACGTCAGGTGGCACTTTTCGGGGAAATGTGCGCGGAACCCCTA
TTTGTTTATTTTTCTAAATACATTCAAATATGTATCCGCTCATGAGACAATAACCCTGATAAATGCTTCA
ATAATATTGAAAAAGGAAGAGTATGAGTATTCAACATTTCCGTGTCGCCCTTATTCCCTTTTTTGCGGCA
TTTTGCCTTCCTGTTTTTGCTCACCCAGAAACGCTGGTGAAAGTAAAAGATGCTGAAGATCAGTTGGGTG
CACGAGTGGGTTACATCGAACTGGATCTCAACAGCGGTAAGATCCTTGAGAGTTTTCGCCCCGAAGAACG
TTTTCCAATGATGAGCACTTTTAAAGTTCTGCTATGTGGCGCGGTATTATCCCGTATTGACGCCGGGCAA
GAGCAACTCGGTCGCCGCATACACTATTCTCAGAATGACTTGGTTGAGTACTCACCAGTCACAGAAAAGC
ATCTTACGGATGGCATGACAGTAAGAGAATTATGCAGTGCTGCCATAACCATGAGTGATAACACTGCGGC
CAACTTACTTCTGACAACGATCGGAGGACCGAAGGAGCTAACCGCTTTTTTGCACAACATGGGGGATCAT
GTAACTCGCCTTGATCGTTGGGAACCGGAGCTGAATGAAGCCATACCAAACGACGAGCGTGACACCACGA
TGCCTGTAGCAATGGCAACAACGTTGCGCAAACTATTAACTGGCGAACTACTTACTCTAGCTTCCCGGCA
ACAATTAATAGACTGGATGGAGGCGGATAAAGTTGCAGGACCACTTCTGCGCTCGGCCCTTCCGGCTGGC
TGGTTTATTGCTGATAAATCTGGAGCCGGTGAGCGTGGGTCTCGCGGTATCATTGCAGCACTGGGGCCAG
ATGGTAAGCCCTCCCGTATCGTAGTTATCTACACGACGGGGAGTCAGGCAACTATGGATGAACGAAATAG
ACAGATCGCTGAGATAGGTGCCTCACTGATTAAGCATTGGTAACTGTCAGACCAAGTTTACTCATATATA
CTTTAGATTGATTTAAAACTTCATTTTTAATTTAAAAGGATCTAGGTGAAGATCCTTTTTGATAATCTCA
TGACCAAAATCCCTTAACGTGAGTTTTCGTTCCACTGAGCGTCAGACCCCGTAGAAAAGATCAAAGGATC
TTCTTGAGATCCTTTTTTTCTGCGCGTAATCTGCTGCTTGCAAACAAAAAAACCACCGCTACCAGCGGTG
GTTTGTTTGCCGGATCAAGAGCTACCAACTCTTTTTCCGAAGGTAACTGGCTTCAGCAGAGCGCAGATAC
CAAATACTGTTCTTCTAGTGTAGCCGTAGTTAGGCCACCACTTCAAGAACTCTGTAGCACCGCCTACATA
CCTCGCTCTGCTAATCCTGTTACCAGTGGCTGCTGCCAGTGGCGATAAGTCGTGTCTTACCGGGTTGGAC
TCAAGACGATAGTTACCGGATAAGGCGCAGCGGTCGGGCTGAACGGGGGGTTCGTGCACACAGCCCAGCT
TGGAGCGAACGACCTACACCGAACTGAGATACCTACAGCGTGAGCTATGAGAAAGCGCCACGCTTCCCGA
AGGGAGAAAGGCGGACAGGTATCCGGTAAGCGGCAGGGTCGGAACAGGAGAGCGCACGAGGGAGCTTCCA
GGGGGAAACGCCTGGTATCTTTATAGTCCTGTCGGGTTTCGCCACCTCTGACTTGAGCGTCGATTTTTGT
GATGCTCGTCAGGGGGGCGGAGCCTATGGAAAAACGCCAGCAACGCGGCCTTTTTACGGTTCCTGGCCTT
TTGCTGGCCTTTTGCTCACATGT
